Addgene plasmid #180513: pCAT526
Purpose: Plasmid expressing mammalian codon optimized wt PlmCasX, mNeonGreen, sgRNAv1 scaffold, and restriction sites to clone in new spacers
Depositing lab: Jennifer Doudna. Depositing organization: University of California, Berkeley. Publication: Chimeric CRISPR-CasX enzymes and guide RNAs for improved genome editing activity. Tsuchida CA, Zhang S, Doost MS, Zhao Y, Wang J, O'Brien E, Fang H, Li CP, Li D, Hai ZY, Chuck J, Brotzmann J, Vartoumian A, Burstein D, Chen XW, Nogales E, Doudna JA, Liu JG. Mol Cell. 2022 Mar 17;82(6):1199-1209.e6. doi: 10.1016/j.molcel.2022.02.002. Epub 2022 Feb 25. PubMed 35219382.
Backbone
  Vector backbone: pBLO62.5
  Backbone size w/o insert (bp): 4856
  Total vector size (bp): 8669
  Vector type: Mammalian Expression, CRISPR
Growth in bacteria
  Bacterial resistance: Ampicillin, 100 μg/mL
  Growth temperature: 37°C
  Growth strain: DH5alpha
  Copy number: High Copy
Gene/Insert 1
  Gene/Insert name: CasX sgRNAv1
  Promoter: U6
  Cloning method: Gibson Cloning
  Sequencing primers: 5′ GCTGTTAGAGAGATAATTGG
Gene/Insert 2
  Gene/Insert name: PlmCasX-2A-mNeonGreen (alt name: PlmCas12e)
  Promoter: CAG
  Tag / fusion protein: SV40 NLS (N terminal on insert); SV40 NLS (C terminal on insert); 2x FLAG (C terminal on insert)
  Cloning method: Gibson Cloning
  Sequencing primers: 5′ AGGGTTTAAGGGATGGTTGG
Terms and licenses: Academic/Nonprofit Terms; Industry Terms: Not Available to Industry
How to cite: pCAT526 was a gift from Jennifer Doudna (Addgene plasmid # 180513 ; http://n2t.net/addgene:180513 ; RRID:Addgene_180513)
