[The description below was written by a language model from this plasmid's Addgene catalogue record and pLannotate feature annotations shown in this document.]
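Description:
pCAT526 is a mammalian expression and CRISPR plasmid of about 8.7 kb built on the pBLO62.5 backbone. From a single vector it delivers a CasX (Cas12e) nuclease, its guide RNA and a fluorescent marker. It is propagated in E. coli as a high-copy plasmid using a ColE1/pUC-type origin and selected with ampicillin through the bla gene. The backbone also contains an f1/M13 phage origin and a single annotated AAV2 inverted terminal repeat downstream of the expression cassette. With only one ITR detected, the record does not support treating it as an AAV packaging vector.

There are two payload units. A human U6 RNA polymerase III promoter drives the CasX sgRNAv1 scaffold, which is accompanied by restriction sites so that new spacer sequences can be cloned in to retarget the nuclease. Immediately downstream, a CAG-type promoter (CMV enhancer, chicken β-actin promoter and a hybrid CBA/MVM intron) drives mammalian codon-optimized wild-type PlmCasX. The nuclease is flanked by SV40 nuclear localization signals at both termini and carries a C-terminal 2xFLAG tag for detection. A 2A peptide links it to mNeonGreen, so transfected cells can be identified or sorted by green fluorescence.

Both feature tables also detect a near-complete puromycin N-acetyltransferase coding region after mNeonGreen and before the bGH polyadenylation signal. This suggests a further co-expressed selection marker, although the catalogue entry does not mention it. The CasX coding sequence itself is not annotated, but it corresponds to the unannotated gap between the intron and the C-terminal NLS. The plasmid serves as a wild-type PlmCasX reference and cloning vector for testing genome editing activity in mammalian cells.
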