Features (pLannotate 1.2.2; 18 found; start..end, strand, type, name):
      1..589     +  rep_origin     ori: high-copy-number ColE1/pMB1/pBR322/pUC origin of replication
    651..891     +  promoter       U6 promoter: RNA polymerase III promoter for human U6 snRNA
   1040..1325    +  enhancer       CMV enhancer: human cytomegalovirus immediate early enhancer; contains an 18-bp deletion relative to the standard CMV enhancer
   1327..1604    +  promoter       chicken β-actin promoter: No description available
   1605..1833    +  intron         hybrid intron: hybrid between chicken β-actin (CBA) and minute virus of mice (MMV) introns (Gray et al., 2011)
   4821..4841    +  CDS            SV40 NLS: nuclear localization signal of SV40 (simian virus 40) large T antigen
   4842..4858    +  CDS            5xFLAG (fragment): five tandem FLAG® epitope tags
   4869..4890    +  CDS            2xFLAG (fragment): two tandem FLAG® epitope tags
   4956..5663    +  CDS            mNeonGreen: mNeonGreen is a basic (constitutively fluorescent) green/yellow fluorescent protein published in 2013, derived from Branchiostoma lanceolatum. It is reported to be a very rapidly-maturing monomer with moderate acid sensitivity.
   5729..6326    +  CDS            PuroR (fragment): puromycin N-acetyltransferase; pac from Streptomyces; confers resistance to puromycin
   6366..6477    +  polyA_signal   bGH poly(A) signal: bovine growth hormone polyadenylation signal
   6582..6722    +  repeat_region  AAV2 ITR: inverted terminal repeat of adeno-associated virus serotype 2 inverted
   6727..6778    -  misc_feature   bom (fragment): basis of mobility region from pBR322
   6797..7177    +  rep_origin     M13 ori (sequence partly withheld): M13 bacteriophage origin of replication; arrow indicates direction of (+) strand synthesis
   7253..7302    -  misc_feature   bom (fragment): basis of mobility region from pBR322
   7404..7439    -  CDS            rop (fragment): Rop protein, which maintains plasmids at low copy number; rop
   7534..7638    +  promoter       AmpR promoter: bla
   7639..8499    +  CDS            AmpR: β-lactamase; bla; confers resistance to ampicillin, carbenicillin, and related antibiotics
>Addgene plasmid #180513 | pCAT526 | depositor full sequence | sequence record 351032 | pCAT526 sequence 8669 bps
TTGAGATCCTTTTTTTCTGCGCGTAATCTGCTGCTTGCAAACAAAAAAACCACCGCTACCAGCGGTGGTT
TGTTTGCCGGATCAAGAGCTACCAACTCTTTTTCCGAAGGTAACTGGCTTCAGCAGAGCGCAGATACCAA
ATACTGTCCTTCTAGTGTAGCCGTAGTTAGGCCACCACTTCAAGAACTCTGTAGCACCGCCTACATACCT
CGCTCTGCTAATCCTGTTACCAGTGGCTGCTGCCAGTGGCGATAAGTCGTGTCTTACCGGGTTGGACTCA
AGACGATAGTTACCGGATAAGGCGCAGCGGTCGGGCTGAACGGGGGGTTCGTGCACACAGCCCAGCTTGG
AGCGAACGACCTACACCGAACTGAGATACCTACAGCGTGAGCTATGAGAAAGCGCCACGCTTCCCGAAGG
GAGAAAGGCGGACAGGTATCCGGTAAGCGGCAGGGTCGGAACAGGAGAGCGCACGAGGGAGCTTCCAGGG
GGAAACGCCTGGTATCTTTATAGTCCTGTCGGGTTTCGCCACCTCTGACTTGAGCGTCGATTTTTGTGAT
GCTCGTCAGGGGGGCGGAGCCTATGGAAAAACGCCAGCAACGCGGCCTTTTTACGGTTCCTGGCCTTTTG
CTGGCCTTTTGCTCACATGTGAGGGCCTATTTCCCATGATTCCTTCATATTTGCATATACGATACAAGGC
TGTTAGAGAGATAATTGGAATTAATTTGACTGTAAACACAAAGATATTAGTACAAAATACGTGACGTAGA
AAGTAATAATTTCTTGGGTAGTTTGCAGTTTTAAAATTATGTTTTAAAATGGACTATCATATGCTTACCG
TAACTTGAAAGTATTTCGATTTCTTGGCTTTATATATCTTGTGGAAAGGACGAAACACCACATCTGGCGC
GTTTATTCCATTACTTTGGAGCCAGTCCCAGCGACTATGTCGTATGGACGAAGCGCTTATTTATCGGAGA
GAAACCGATAAGTAAAACGCATCAAAGGGGTCTTCGAGAAGACCCTTTTTTTTGGTACCCGTTACATAAC
TTACGGTAAATGGCCCGCCTGGCTGACCGCCCAACGACCCCCGCCCATTGACGTCAATAGTAACGCCAAT
AGGGACTTTCCATTGACGTCAATGGGTGGAGTATTTACGGTAAACTGCCCACTTGGCAGTACATCAAGTG
TATCATATGCCAAGTACGCCCCCTATTGACGTCAATGACGGTAAATGGCCCGCCTGGCATTGTGCCCAGT
ACATGACCTTATGGGACTTTCCTACTTGGCAGTACATCTACGTATTAGTCATCGCTATTACCATGGTCGA
GGTGAGCCCCACGTTCTGCTTCACTCTCCCCATCTCCCCCCCCTCCCCACCCCCAATTTTGTATTTATTT
ATTTTTTAATTATTTTGTGCAGCGATGGGGGCGGGGGGGGGGGGGGGGCGCGCGCCAGGCGGGGCGGGGC
GGGGCGAGGGGCGGGGCGGGGCGAGGCGGAGAGGTGCGGCGGCAGCCAATCAGAGCGGCGCGCTCCGAAA
GTTTCCTTTTATGGCGAGGCGGCGGCGGCGGCGGCCCTATAAAAAGCGAAGCGCGCGGCGGGCGGGAGTC
GCTGCGACGCTGCCTTCGCCCCGTGCCCCGCTCCGCCGCCGCCTCGCGCCGCCCGCCCCGGCTCTGACTG
ACCGCGTTACTCCCACAGGTGAGCGGGCGGGACGGCCCTTCTCCTCCGGGCTGTAATTAGCTGAGCAAGA
GGTAAGGGTTTAAGGGATGGTTGGTTGGTGGGGTATTAATGTTTAATTACCTGGAGCACCTGCCTGAAAT
CACTTTTTTTCAGGTTGGACCGGTGCCACCATGGCCCCAAAGAAGAAGCGGAAGGTCAGCATGCAAGAGA
TCAAGAGAATCAACAAGATCAGAAGGAGACTGGTCAAGGACAGCAACACAAAGAAGGCCGGCAAGACAGG
CCCCATGAAAACCCTGCTCGTCAGAGTGATGACCCCTGACCTGAGAGAGCGGCTGGAAAACCTGAGAAAG
AAGCCCGAGAACATCCCTCAGCCTATCAGCAACACCAGCAGGGCCAACCTGAACAAGCTGCTGACCGACT
ACACCGAGATGAAGAAAGCCATCCTGCACGTGTACTGGGAAGAGTTCCAGAAAGACCCCGTGGGCCTGAT
GAGCAGAGTTGCTCAGCCCGCTCCTAAGAACATCGACCAGAGAAAGCTGATCCCCGTGAAGGACGGCAAC
GAGAGACTGACCTCTAGCGGCTTTGCCTGCAGCCAGTGTTGCCAGCCTCTGTACGTGTACAAGCTGGAAC
AAGTGAACGACAAGGGCAAGCCCCACACCAACTACTTCGGCAGATGCAACGTGTCCGAGCACGAGAGGCT
GATCCTGCTGTCTCCTCACAAGCCCGAGGCCAACGATGAGCTGGTCACATACAGCCTGGGCAAGTTCGGA
CAGAGAGCCCTGGACTTCTACAGCATCCACGTGACCAGGGAGAGCAATCACCCTGTGAAGCCCCTGGAAC
AGATCGGCGGCAATAGCTGTGCCTCTGGACCTGTGGGAAAAGCCCTGAGCGACGCCTGTATGGGAGCCGT
GGCATCCTTCCTGACCAAGTACCAGGACATCATCCTGGAACACCAGAAAGTGATCAAGAAGAACGAGAAA
AGACTGGCCAACCTCAAGGATATCGCCAGCGCTAACGGCCTGGCCTTTCCTAAGATCACCCTGCCTCCAC
AGCCTCACACCAAAGAGGGCATCGAGGCCTACAACAACGTGGTGGCCCAGATCGTGATTTGGGTCAACCT
GAATCTGTGGCAGAAGCTGAAGATCGGCAGGGACGAAGCCAAGCCACTGCAGAGACTGAAGGGCTTCCCT
AGCTTCCCTCTGGTGGAAAGACAGGCCAATGAAGTGGATTGGTGGGACATGGTCTGCAACGTGAAGAAGC
TGATCAACGAGAAGAAAGAGGATGGCAAGGTTTTCTGGCAGAACCTGGCCGGCTACAAGAGACAAGAAGC
CCTGCTGCCTTACCTGAGCAGCGAAGAGGACCGGAAGAAGGGCAAGAAGTTCGCCAGATACCAGTTCGGC
GACCTGCTGCTGCACCTGGAAAAGAAGCACGGCGAGGACTGGGGCAAAGTGTACGATGAGGCCTGGGAGA
GAATCGACAAGAAGGTGGAAGGCCTGAGCAAGCACATTAAGCTGGAAGAGGAAAGAAGGAGCGAGGACGC
CCAATCTAAAGCCGCTCTGACCGATTGGCTGAGAGCCAAGGCCAGCTTTGTGATCGAGGGCCTGAAAGAG
GCCGACAAGGACGAGTTCTGCAGATGCGAGCTGAAGCTGCAGAAGTGGTACGGCGATCTGAGAGGCAAGC
CCTTCGCCATTGAGGCCGAGAACAGCATCCTGGACATCAGCGGCTTCAGCAAGCAGTACAACTGCGCCTT
CATTTGGCAGAAAGACGGCGTCAAGAAACTGAACCTGTACCTGATCATCAATTACTTCAAAGGCGGCAAG
CTGCGGTTCAAGAAGATCAAACCCGAGGCCTTCGAGGCTAACAGATTCTACACCGTGATCAACAAAAAGT
CCGGCGAGATCGTGCCCATGGAAGTGAACTTCAACTTCGACGACCCCAACCTGATTATCCTGCCTCTGGC
CTTCGGCAAGAGACAGGGCAGAGAGTTCATCTGGAACGATCTGCTGAGCCTGGAAACCGGCTCTCTGAAG
CTGGCCAATGGCAGAGTGATCGAGAAAACCCTGTACAACAGGAGAACCAGACAGGACGAGCCTGCTCTGT
TTGTGGCCCTGACCTTCGAGAGAAGAGAGGTGCTGGACAGCAGCAACATCAAGCCCATGAACCTGATCGG
CATCGACCGGGGCGAGAATATCCCTGCTGTGATCGCCCTGACAGACCCTGAAGGATGCCCACTGAGCAGA
TTCAAGGACTCCCTGGGCAACCCTACACACATCCTGAGAATCGGCGAGAGCTACAAAGAGAAGCAGAGGA
CAATCCAGGCCGCCAAAGAGGTGGAACAGAGAAGAGCCGGCGGATACTCTAGGAAGTACGCCAGCAAGGC
CAAGAATCTGGCCGACGACATGGTCCGAAACACCGCCAGAGATCTGCTGTACTACGCCGTGACACAGGAC
GCCATGCTGATCTTCGAGAATCTGAGCAGAGGCTTCGGCCGGCAGGGCAAGAGAACCTTTATGGCCGAGA
GGCAGTACACCAGAATGGAAGATTGGCTCACAGCTAAACTGGCCTACGAGGGACTGCCCAGCAAGACCTA
CCTGTCCAAAACACTGGCCCAGTATACCTCCAAGACCTGCAGCAATTGCGGCTTCACCATCACCAGCGCC
GACTACGACAGAGTGCTGGAAAAGCTCAAGAAAACCGCCACCGGCTGGATGACCACCATCAACGGCAAAG
AGCTGAAGGTTGAGGGCCAGATCACCTACTACAACAGGTACAAGAGGCAGAACGTCGTGAAGGATCTGAG
CGTGGAACTGGACAGACTGAGCGAAGAGAGCGTGAACAACGACATCAGCAGCTGGACAAAGGGCAGATCA
GGCGAGGCTCTGAGCCTGCTGAAGAAGAGGTTTAGCCACAGACCTGTGCAAGAGAAGTTCGTGTGCCTGA
ACTGCGGCTTCGAGACACACGCCGATGAACAGGCTGCCCTGAACATTGCCAGAAGCTGGCTGTTCCTGAG
AAGCCAAGAGTACAAGAAGTACCAGACCAACAAGACCACCGGCAACACCGACAAGAGGGCCTTTGTGGAA
ACCTGGCAGAGCTTCTACAGAAAAAAGCTGAAAGAAGTCTGGAAGCCCGCCGTGACTAGTCCAAAAAAGA
AGAGAAAGGTAGATTACAAAGATGACGATGACAAAGACTACAAGGATGATGATGATAAGGGATCCGGCGC
CACCAACTTCAGCCTGCTGAAGCAGGCCGGCGACGTGGAGGAGAACCCCGGCCCCATGGTAAGTAAGGGC
GAAGAGGATAATATGGCTTCTTTGCCCGCCACACACGAACTGCACATATTCGGATCAATAAACGGGGTGG
ATTTCGATATGGTCGGCCAGGGAACAGGAAACCCTAATGACGGCTACGAAGAGCTCAATCTCAAATCTAC
CAAAGGGGACTTACAATTCTCTCCATGGATCCTAGTGCCACATATTGGATATGGCTTCCATCAATACCTT
CCATATCCAGACGGTATGAGCCCCTTCCAGGCTGCAATGGTGGACGGGTCTGGATATCAGGTTCACAGAA
CAATGCAATTTGAGGACGGTGCATCCCTTACAGTTAATTACAGGTACACATACGAAGGAAGTCACATCAA
AGGGGAGGCGCAGGTGAAGGGCACCGGGTTCCCAGCTGATGGACCTGTAATGACAAATTCACTCACAGCC
GCCGATTGGTGCAGGTCAAAGAAAACCTATCCTAATGACAAAACAATTATATCCACATTTAAATGGTCTT
ATACCACAGGAAATGGAAAGAGATACAGATCTACAGCTAGAACAACTTACACATTTGCTAAACCAATGGC
AGCCAACTACCTTAAGAATCAACCAATGTATGTGTTCAGAAAGACTGAACTAAAACACAGTAAAACAGAA
CTTAATTTCAAAGAGTGGCAGAAGGCCTTCACAGACGTTATGGGTATGGATGAACTGTACAAGGGATCCG
GCGCAACAAACTTCTCTCTGCTGAAACAAGCCGGAGATGTCGAAGAGAATCCTGGACCGACCGAGTACAA
GCCCACGGTGCGCCTCGCCACCCGCGACGACGTCCCCAGGGCCGTACGCACCCTCGCCGCCGCGTTCGCC
GACTACCCCGCCACGCGCCACACCGTCGATCCGGACCGCCACATCGAGCGGGTCACCGAGCTGCAAGAAC
TCTTCCTCACGCGCGTCGGGCTCGACATCGGCAAGGTGTGGGTCGCGGACGACGGCGCCGCGGTGGCGGT
CTGGACCACGCCGGAGAGCGTCGAAGCGGGGGCGGTGTTCGCCGAGATCGGCCCGCGCATGGCCGAGTTG
AGCGGTTCCCGGCTGGCCGCGCAGCAACAGATGGAAGGCCTCCTGGCGCCGCACCGGCCCAAGGAGCCCG
CGTGGTTCCTGGCCACCGTCGGAGTCTCGCCCGACCACCAGGGCAAGGGTCTGGGCAGCGCCGTCGTGCT
CCCCGGAGTGGAGGCGGCCGAGCGCGCCGGGGTGCCCGCCTTCCTGGAGACCTCCGCGCCCCGCAACCTC
CCCTTCTACGAGCGGCTCGGCTTCACCGTCACCGCCGACGTCGAGGTGCCCGAAGGACCGCGCACCTGGT
GCATGACCCGCAAGCCCGGTGCCTGAACGCGTTAAGAATTCCTAGAGCTCGCTGATCAGCCTCGACTGTG
CCTTCTAGTTGCCAGCCATCTGTTGTTTGCCCCTCCCCCGTGCCTTCCTTGACCCTGGAAGGTGCCACTC
CCACTGTCCTTTCCTAATAAAATGAGGAAATTGCATCGCATTGTCTGAGTAGGTGTCATTCTATTCTGGG
GGGTGGGGTGGGGCAGGACAGCAAGGGGGAGGATTGGGAAGAGAATAGCAGGCATGCTGGGGAGCGGCCG
CAGGAACCCCTAGTGATGGAGTTGGCCACTCCCTCTCTGCGCGCTCGCTCGCTCACTGAGGCCGGGCGAC
CAAAGGTCGCCCGACGCCCGGGCTTTGCCCGGGCGGCCTCAGTGAGCGAGCGAGCGCGCAGCTGCCTGCA
GGGGCGCCTGATGCGGTATTTTCTCCTTACGCATCTGTGCGGTATTTCACACCGCATA
[142 nt withheld, positions 6779-6920]
C
[141 nt withheld, positions 6922-7062]
CCTTTGACGTTGGAGTCCACGTTCTTT
[37 nt withheld, positions 7090-7126]
ACCCTATCTCGGGCTATTCTTTTGATTTATAAGGGATTTTGCCGATTTCGGCCTATTGGTTAAAAAATGA
GCTGATTTAACAAAAATTTAACGCGAATTTTAACAAAATATTAACGTTTACAATTTTATGGTGCACTCTC
AGTACAATCTGCTCTGATGCCGCATAGTTAAGCCAGCCCCGACACCCGCCAACACCCGCTGACGCGCCCT
GACGGGCTTGTCTGCTCCCGGCATCCGCTTACAGACAAGCTGTGACCGTCTCCGGGAGCTGCATGTGTCA
GAGGTTTTCACCGTCATCACCGAAACGCGCGAGACGAAAGGGCCTCGTGATACGCCTATTTTTATAGGTT
AATGTCATGATAATAATGGTTTCTTAGACGTCAGGTGGCACTTTTCGGGGAAATGTGCGCGGAACCCCTA
TTTGTTTATTTTTCTAAATACATTCAAATATGTATCCGCTCATGAGACAATAACCCTGATAAATGCTTCA
ATAATATTGAAAAAGGAAGAGTATGAGTATTCAACATTTCCGTGTCGCCCTTATTCCCTTTTTTGCGGCA
TTTTGCCTTCCTGTTTTTGCTCACCCAGAAACGCTGGTGAAAGTAAAAGATGCTGAAGATCAGTTGGGTG
CACGAGTGGGTTACATCGAACTGGATCTCAACAGCGGTAAGATCCTTGAGAGTTTTCGCCCCGAAGAACG
TTTTCCAATGATGAGCACTTTTAAAGTTCTGCTATGTGGCGCGGTATTATCCCGTATTGACGCCGGGCAA
GAGCAACTCGGTCGCCGCATACACTATTCTCAGAATGACTTGGTTGAGTACTCACCAGTCACAGAAAAGC
ATCTTACGGATGGCATGACAGTAAGAGAATTATGCAGTGCTGCCATAACCATGAGTGATAACACTGCGGC
CAACTTACTTCTGACAACGATCGGAGGACCGAAGGAGCTAACCGCTTTTTTGCACAACATGGGGGATCAT
GTAACTCGCCTTGATCGTTGGGAACCGGAGCTGAATGAAGCCATACCAAACGACGAGCGTGACACCACGA
TGCCTGTAGCAATGGCAACAACGTTGCGCAAACTATTAACTGGCGAACTACTTACTCTAGCTTCCCGGCA
ACAATTAATAGACTGGATGGAGGCGGATAAAGTTGCAGGACCACTTCTGCGCTCGGCCCTTCCGGCTGGC
TGGTTTATTGCTGATAAATCTGGAGCCGGTGAGCGTGGAAGCCGCGGTATCATTGCAGCACTGGGGCCAG
ATGGTAAGCCCTCCCGTATCGTAGTTATCTACACGACGGGGAGTCAGGCAACTATGGATGAACGAAATAG
ACAGATCGCTGAGATAGGTGCCTCACTGATTAAGCATTGGTAACTGTCAGACCAAGTTTACTCATATATA
CTTTAGATTGATTTAAAACTTCATTTTTAATTTAAAAGGATCTAGGTGAAGATCCTTTTTGATAATCTCA
TGACCAAAATCCCTTAACGTGAGTTTTCGTTCCACTGAGCGTCAGACCCCGTAGAAAAGATCAAAGGATC
TTC
