Features (pLannotate 1.2.2; 19 found; start..end, strand, type, name):
    106..333     +  intron         hybrid intron: hybrid between chicken β-actin (CBA) and minute virus of mice (MMV) introns (Gray et al., 2011)
   3321..3341    +  CDS            SV40 NLS: nuclear localization signal of SV40 (simian virus 40) large T antigen
   3342..3358    +  CDS            5xFLAG (fragment): five tandem FLAG® epitope tags
   3369..3390    +  CDS            2xFLAG (fragment): two tandem FLAG® epitope tags
   3456..4163    +  CDS            mNeonGreen: mNeonGreen is a basic (constitutively fluorescent) green/yellow fluorescent protein published in 2013, derived from Branchiostoma lanceolatum. It is reported to be a very rapidly-maturing monomer with moderate acid sensitivity.
   4229..4826    +  CDS            PuroR (fragment): puromycin N-acetyltransferase; pac from Streptomyces; confers resistance to puromycin
   4866..4977    +  polyA_signal   bGH poly(A) signal: bovine growth hormone polyadenylation signal
   5082..5222    +  repeat_region  AAV2 ITR: inverted terminal repeat of adeno-associated virus serotype 2 inverted
   5227..5278    -  misc_feature   bom (fragment): basis of mobility region from pBR322
   5297..5752    +  rep_origin     f1 ori (sequence partly withheld): f1 bacteriophage origin of replication; arrow indicates direction of (+) strand synthesis
   5753..5802    -  misc_feature   bom (fragment): basis of mobility region from pBR322
   5904..5939    -  CDS            rop (fragment): Rop protein, which maintains plasmids at low copy number; rop
   6034..6138    +  promoter       AmpR promoter: bla
   6139..6999    +  CDS            AmpR: β-lactamase; bla; confers resistance to ampicillin, carbenicillin, and related antibiotics
   7170..7758    +  rep_origin     ori: high-copy-number ColE1/pMB1/pBR322/pUC origin of replication
   7820..8060    +  promoter       U6 promoter: RNA polymerase III promoter for human U6 snRNA
   8209..8494    +  enhancer       CMV enhancer: human cytomegalovirus immediate early enhancer; contains an 18-bp deletion relative to the standard CMV enhancer
   8496..8605    +  promoter       chicken β-actin promoter (fragment): contains a 21-bp deletion relative to the standard chicken β-actin promoter
   8629..105     +  promoter       chicken β-actin promoter (fragment) (across the origin): contains a 21-bp deletion relative to the standard chicken β-actin promoter
>Addgene plasmid #180513 | pCAT526 | addgene full sequence | sequence record 359728 | Addgene NGS Result
AGAGGTGCGGCGGCAGCCAATCAGAGCGGCGCGCTCCGAAAGTTTCCTTTTATGGCGAGGCGGCGGCGGC
GGCGGCCCTATAAAAAGCGAAGCGCGCGGCGGGCGGGAGTCGCTGCGCGCTGCCTTCGCCCCGTGCCCCG
CTCCGCCGCCGCCTCGCGCCGCCCGCCCCGGCTCTGACTGACCGCGTTACTCCCACAGGTGAGCGGGCGG
GACGGCCCTTCTCCTCCGGGCTGTAATTAGCTGAGCAAGAGGTAAGGGTTTAAGGGATGGTTGGTTGGTG
GGGTATTAATGTTTAATTACCTGGAGCACCTGCCTGAAATCACTTTTTTTCAGGTTGGACCGGTGCCACC
ATGGCCCCAAAGAAGAAGCGGAAGGTCAGCATGCAAGAGATCAAGAGAATCAACAAGATCAGAAGGAGAC
TGGTCAAGGACAGCAACACAAAGAAGGCCGGCAAGACAGGCCCCATGAAAACCCTGCTCGTCAGAGTGAT
GACCCCTGACCTGAGAGAGCGGCTGGAAAACCTGAGAAAGAAGCCCGAGAACATCCCTCAGCCTATCAGC
AACACCAGCAGGGCCAACCTGAACAAGCTGCTGACCGACTACACCGAGATGAAGAAAGCCATCCTGCACG
TGTACTGGGAAGAGTTCCAGAAAGACCCCGTGGGCCTGATGAGCAGAGTTGCTCAGCCCGCTCCTAAGAA
CATCGACCAGAGAAAGCTGATCCCCGTGAAGGACGGCAACGAGAGACTGACCTCTAGCGGCTTTGCCTGC
AGCCAGTGTTGCCAGCCTCTGTACGTGTACAAGCTGGAACAAGTGAACGACAAGGGCAAGCCCCACACCA
ACTACTTCGGCAGATGCAACGTGTCCGAGCACGAGAGGCTGATCCTGCTGTCTCCTCACAAGCCCGAGGC
CAACGATGAGCTGGTCACATACAGCCTGGGCAAGTTCGGACAGAGAGCCCTGGACTTCTACAGCATCCAC
GTGACCAGGGAGAGCAATCACCCTGTGAAGCCCCTGGAACAGATCGGCGGCAATAGCTGTGCCTCTGGAC
CTGTGGGAAAAGCCCTGAGCGACGCCTGTATGGGAGCCGTGGCATCCTTCCTGACCAAGTACCAGGACAT
CATCCTGGAACACCAGAAAGTGATCAAGAAGAACGAGAAAAGACTGGCCAACCTCAAGGATATCGCCAGC
GCTAACGGCCTGGCCTTTCCTAAGATCACCCTGCCTCCACAGCCTCACACCAAAGAGGGCATCGAGGCCT
ACAACAACGTGGTGGCCCAGATCGTGATTTGGGTCAACCTGAATCTGTGGCAGAAGCTGAAGATCGGCAG
GGACGAAGCCAAGCCACTGCAGAGACTGAAGGGCTTCCCTAGCTTCCCTCTGGTGGAAAGACAGGCCAAT
GAAGTGGATTGGTGGGACATGGTCTGCAACGTGAAGAAGCTGATCAACGAGAAGAAAGAGGATGGCAAGG
TTTTCTGGCAGAACCTGGCCGGCTACAAGAGACAAGAAGCCCTGCTGCCTTACCTGAGCAGCGAAGAGGA
CCGGAAGAAGGGCAAGAAGTTCGCCAGATACCAGTTCGGCGACCTGCTGCTGCACCTGGAAAAGAAGCAC
GGCGAGGACTGGGGCAAAGTGTACGATGAGGCCTGGGAGAGAATCGACAAGAAGGTGGAAGGCCTGAGCA
AGCACATTAAGCTGGAAGAGGAAAGAAGGAGCGAGGACGCCCAATCTAAAGCCGCTCTGACCGATTGGCT
GAGAGCCAAGGCCAGCTTTGTGATCGAGGGCCTGAAAGAGGCCGACAAGGACGAGTTCTGCAGATGCGAG
CTGAAGCTGCAGAAGTGGTACGGCGATCTGAGAGGCAAGCCCTTCGCCATTGAGGCCGAGAACAGCATCC
TGGACATCAGCGGCTTCAGCAAGCAGTACAACTGCGCCTTCATTTGGCAGAAAGACGGCGTCAAGAAACT
GAACCTGTACCTGATCATCAATTACTTCAAAGGCGGCAAGCTGCGGTTCAAGAAGATCAAACCCGAGGCC
TTCGAGGCTAACAGATTCTACACCGTGATCAACAAAAAGTCCGGCGAGATCGTGCCCATGGAAGTGAACT
TCAACTTCGACGACCCCAACCTGATTATCCTGCCTCTGGCCTTCGGCAAGAGACAGGGCAGAGAGTTCAT
CTGGAACGATCTGCTGAGCCTGGAAACCGGCTCTCTGAAGCTGGCCAATGGCAGAGTGATCGAGAAAACC
CTGTACAACAGGAGAACCAGACAGGACGAGCCTGCTCTGTTTGTGGCCCTGACCTTCGAGAGAAGAGAGG
TGCTGGACAGCAGCAACATCAAGCCCATGAACCTGATCGGCATCGACCGGGGCGAGAATATCCCTGCTGT
GATCGCCCTGACAGACCCTGAAGGATGCCCACTGAGCAGATTCAAGGACTCCCTGGGCAACCCTACACAC
ATCCTGAGAATCGGCGAGAGCTACAAAGAGAAGCAGAGGACAATCCAGGCCGCCAAAGAGGTGGAACAGA
GAAGAGCCGGCGGATACTCTAGGAAGTACGCCAGCAAGGCCAAGAATCTGGCCGACGACATGGTCCGAAA
CACCGCCAGAGATCTGCTGTACTACGCCGTGACACAGGACGCCATGCTGATCTTCGAGAATCTGAGCAGA
GGCTTCGGCCGGCAGGGCAAGAGAACCTTTATGGCCGAGAGGCAGTACACCAGAATGGAAGATTGGCTCA
CAGCTAAACTGGCCTACGAGGGACTGCCCAGCAAGACCTACCTGTCCAAAACACTGGCCCAGTATACCTC
CAAGACCTGCAGCAATTGCGGCTTCACCATCACCAGCGCCGACTACGACAGAGTGCTGGAAAAGCTCAAG
AAAACCGCCACCGGCTGGATGACCACCATCAACGGCAAAGAGCTGAAGGTTGAGGGCCAGATCACCTACT
ACAACAGGTACAAGAGGCAGAACGTCGTGAAGGATCTGAGCGTGGAACTGGACAGACTGAGCGAAGAGAG
CGTGAACAACGACATCAGCAGCTGGACAAAGGGCAGATCAGGCGAGGCTCTGAGCCTGCTGAAGAAGAGG
TTTAGCCACAGACCTGTGCAAGAGAAGTTCGTGTGCCTGAACTGCGGCTTCGAGACACACGCCGATGAAC
AGGCTGCCCTGAACATTGCCAGAAGCTGGCTGTTCCTGAGAAGCCAAGAGTACAAGAAGTACCAGACCAA
CAAGACCACCGGCAACACCGACAAGAGGGCCTTTGTGGAAACCTGGCAGAGCTTCTACAGAAAAAAGCTG
AAAGAAGTCTGGAAGCCCGCCGTGACTAGTCCAAAAAAGAAGAGAAAGGTAGATTACAAAGATGACGATG
ACAAAGACTACAAGGATGATGATGATAAGGGATCCGGCGCCACCAACTTCAGCCTGCTGAAGCAGGCCGG
CGACGTGGAGGAGAACCCCGGCCCCATGGTAAGTAAGGGCGAAGAGGATAATATGGCTTCTTTGCCCGCC
ACACACGAACTGCACATATTCGGATCAATAAACGGGGTGGATTTCGATATGGTCGGCCAGGGAACAGGAA
ACCCTAATGACGGCTACGAAGAGCTCAATCTCAAATCTACCAAAGGGGACTTACAATTCTCTCCATGGAT
CCTAGTGCCACATATTGGATATGGCTTCCATCAATACCTTCCATATCCAGACGGTATGAGCCCCTTCCAG
GCTGCAATGGTGGACGGGTCTGGATATCAGGTTCACAGAACAATGCAATTTGAGGACGGTGCATCCCTTA
CAGTTAATTACAGGTACACATACGAAGGAAGTCACATCAAAGGGGAGGCGCAGGTGAAGGGCACCGGGTT
CCCAGCTGATGGACCTGTAATGACAAATTCACTCACAGCCGCCGATTGGTGCAGGTCAAAGAAAACCTAT
CCTAATGACAAAACAATTATATCCACATTTAAATGGTCTTATACCACAGGAAATGGAAAGAGATACAGAT
CTACAGCTAGAACAACTTACACATTTGCTAAACCAATGGCAGCCAACTACCTTAAGAATCAACCAATGTA
TGTGTTCAGAAAGACTGAACTAAAACACAGTAAAACAGAACTTAATTTCAAAGAGTGGCAGAAGGCCTTC
ACAGACGTTATGGGTATGGATGAACTGTACAAGGGATCCGGCGCAACAAACTTCTCTCTGCTGAAACAAG
CCGGAGATGTCGAAGAGAATCCTGGACCGACCGAGTACAAGCCCACGGTGCGCCTCGCCACCCGCGACGA
CGTCCCCAGGGCCGTACGCACCCTCGCCGCCGCGTTCGCCGACTACCCCGCCACGCGCCACACCGTCGAT
CCGGACCGCCACATCGAGCGGGTCACCGAGCTGCAAGAACTCTTCCTCACGCGCGTCGGGCTCGACATCG
GCAAGGTGTGGGTCGCGGACGACGGCGCCGCGGTGGCGGTCTGGACCACGCCGGAGAGCGTCGAAGCGGG
GGCGGTGTTCGCCGAGATCGGCCCGCGCATGGCCGAGTTGAGCGGTTCCCGGCTGGCCGCGCAGCAACAG
ATGGAAGGCCTCCTGGCGCCGCACCGGCCCAAGGAGCCCGCGTGGTTCCTGGCCACCGTCGGAGTCTCGC
CCGACCACCAGGGCAAGGGTCTGGGCAGCGCCGTCGTGCTCCCCGGAGTGGAGGCGGCCGAGCGCGCCGG
GGTGCCCGCCTTCCTGGAGACCTCCGCGCCCCGCAACCTCCCCTTCTACGAGCGGCTCGGCTTCACCGTC
ACCGCCGACGTCGAGGTGCCCGAAGGACCGCGCACCTGGTGCATGACCCGCAAGCCCGGTGCCTGAACGC
GTTAAGAATTCCTAGAGCTCGCTGATCAGCCTCGACTGTGCCTTCTAGTTGCCAGCCATCTGTTGTTTGC
CCCTCCCCCGTGCCTTCCTTGACCCTGGAAGGTGCCACTCCCACTGTCCTTTCCTAATAAAATGAGGAAA
TTGCATCGCATTGTCTGAGTAGGTGTCATTCTATTCTGGGGGGTGGGGTGGGGCAGGACAGCAAGGGGGA
GGATTGGGAAGAGAATAGCAGGCATGCTGGGGAGCGGCCGCAGGAACCCCTAGTGATGGAGTTGGCCACT
CCCTCTCTGCGCGCTCGCTCGCTCACTGAGGCCGGGCGACCAAAGGTCGCCCGACGCCCGGGCTTTGCCC
GGGCGGCCTCAGTGAGCGAGCGAGCGCGCAGCTGCCTGCAGGGGCGCCTGATGCGGTATTTTCTCCTTAC
GCATCTGTGCGGTATTTCACACCGCATA
[95 nt withheld, positions 5279-5373]
T
[46 nt withheld, positions 5375-5420]
C
[141 nt withheld, positions 5422-5562]
CCTTTGACGTTGGAGTCCACGTTCTTT
[37 nt withheld, positions 5590-5626]
ACTCTATCTCGGGCTATTCTTTTGATTTATAAGGGATTTTGCCGATTTCGGTCTATTGGTTAAAAAATGA
GCTGATTTAACAAAAATTTAACGCGAATTTTAACAAAATATTAACGTTTACAATTTTATGGTGCACTCTC
AGTACAATCTGCTCTGATGCCGCATAGTTAAGCCAGCCCCGACACCCGCCAACACCCGCTGACGCGCCCT
GACGGGCTTGTCTGCTCCCGGCATCCGCTTACAGACAAGCTGTGACCGTCTCCGGGAGCTGCATGTGTCA
GAGGTTTTCACCGTCATCACCGAAACGCGCGAGACGAAAGGGCCTCGTGATACGCCTATTTTTATAGGTT
AATGTCATGATAATAATGGTTTCTTAGACGTCAGGTGGCACTTTTCGGGGAAATGTGCGCGGAACCCCTA
TTTGTTTATTTTTCTAAATACATTCAAATATGTATCCGCTCATGAGACAATAACCCTGATAAATGCTTCA
ATAATATTGAAAAAGGAAGAGTATGAGTATTCAACATTTCCGTGTCGCCCTTATTCCCTTTTTTGCGGCA
TTTTGCCTTCCTGTTTTTGCTCACCCAGAAACGCTGGTGAAAGTAAAAGATGCTGAAGATCAGTTGGGTG
CACGAGTGGGTTACATCGAACTGGATCTCAACAGCGGTAAGATCCTTGAGAGTTTTCGCCCCGAAGAACG
TTTTCCAATGATGAGCACTTTTAAAGTTCTGCTATGTGGCGCGGTATTATCCCGTATTGACGCCGGGCAA
GAGCAACTCGGTCGCCGCATACACTATTCTCAGAATGACTTGGTTGAGTACTCACCAGTCACAGAAAAGC
ATCTTACGGATGGCATGACAGTAAGAGAATTATGCAGTGCTGCCATAACCATGAGTGATAACACTGCGGC
CAACTTACTTCTGACAACGATCGGAGGACCGAAGGAGCTAACCGCTTTTTTGCACAACATGGGGGATCAT
GTAACTCGCCTTGATCGTTGGGAACCGGAGCTGAATGAAGCCATACCAAACGACGAGCGTGACACCACGA
TGCCTGTAGCAATGGCAACAACGTTGCGCAAACTATTAACTGGCGAACTACTTACTCTAGCTTCCCGGCA
ACAATTAATAGACTGGATGGAGGCGGATAAAGTTGCAGGACCACTTCTGCGCTCGGCCCTTCCGGCTGGC
TGGTTTATTGCTGATAAATCTGGAGCCGGTGAGCGTGGAAGCCGCGGTATCATTGCAGCACTGGGGCCAG
ATGGTAAGCCCTCCCGTATCGTAGTTATCTACACGACGGGGAGTCAGGCAACTATGGATGAACGAAATAG
ACAGATCGCTGAGATAGGTGCCTCACTGATTAAGCATTGGTAACTGTCAGACCAAGTTTACTCATATATA
CTTTAGATTGATTTAAAACTTCATTTTTAATTTAAAAGGATCTAGGTGAAGATCCTTTTTGATAATCTCA
TGACCAAAATCCCTTAACGTGAGTTTTCGTTCCACTGAGCGTCAGACCCCGTAGAAAAGATCAAAGGATC
TTCTTGAGATCCTTTTTTTCTGCGCGTAATCTGCTGCTTGCAAACAAAAAAACCACCGCTACCAGCGGTG
GTTTGTTTGCCGGATCAAGAGCTACCAACTCTTTTTCCGAAGGTAACTGGCTTCAGCAGAGCGCAGATAC
CAAATACTGTTCTTCTAGTGTAGCCGTAGTTAGGCCACCACTTCAAGAACTCTGTAGCACCGCCTACATA
CCTCGCTCTGCTAATCCTGTTACCAGTGGCTGCTGCCAGTGGCGATAAGTCGTGTCTTACCGGGTTGGAC
TCAAGACGATAGTTACCGGATAAGGCGCAGCGGTCGGGCTGAACGGGGGGTTCGTGCACACAGCCCAGCT
TGGAGCGAACGACCTACACCGAACTGAGATACCTACAGCGTGAGCTATGAGAAAGCGCCACGCTTCCCGA
AGGGAGAAAGGCGGACAGGTATCCGGTAAGCGGCAGGGTCGGAACAGGAGAGCGCACGAGGGAGCTTCCA
GGGGGAAACGCCTGGTATCTTTATAGTCCTGTCGGGTTTCGCCACCTCTGACTTGAGCGTCGATTTTTGT
GATGCTCGTCAGGGGGGCGGAGCCTATGGAAAAACGCCAGCAACGCGGCCTTTTTACGGTTCCTGGCCTT
TTGCTGGCCTTTTGCTCACATGTGAGGGCCTATTTCCCATGATTCCTTCATATTTGCATATACGATACAA
GGCTGTTAGAGAGATAATTGGAATTAATTTGACTGTAAACACAAAGATATTAGTACAAAATACGTGACGT
AGAAAGTAATAATTTCTTGGGTAGTTTGCAGTTTTAAAATTATGTTTTAAAATGGACTATCATATGCTTA
CCGTAACTTGAAAGTATTTCGATTTCTTGGCTTTATATATCTTGTGGAAAGGACGAAACACCACATCTGG
CGCGTTTATTCCATTACTTTGGAGCCAGTCCCAGCGACTATGTCGTATGGACGAAGCGCTTATTTATCGG
AGAGAAACCGATAAGTAAAACGCATCAAAGGGGTCTTCGAGAAGACCCTTTTTTTTGGTACCCGTTACAT
AACTTACGGTAAATGGCCCGCCTGGCTGACCGCCCAACGACCCCCGCCCATTGACGTCAATAGTAACGCC
AATAGGGACTTTCCATTGACGTCAATGGGTGGAGTATTTACGGTAAACTGCCCACTTGGCAGTACATCAA
GTGTATCATATGCCAAGTACGCCCCCTATTGACGTCAATGACGGTAAATGGCCCGCCTGGCATTGTGCCC
AGTACATGACCTTATGGGACTTTCCTACTTGGCAGTACATCTACGTATTAGTCATCGCTATTACCATGGT
CGAGGTGAGCCCCACGTTCTGCTTCACTCTCCCCATCTCCCCCCCCTCCCCACCCCCAATTTTGTATTTA
TTTATTTTTTAATTATTTTGTGCAGCGAKGGGGGCGGGGNNNNNNNNNNNNNNNNNNNNNNNGGGCGAGG
CGG
